Addgene plasmid #188073: pCAG-GST-ATG9 (828-839)-ATG101 (1-198)
Purpose: To make ATG101/ATG13-HORMA and ATG9 C-terminal tail fusion complex for expression in mammalian cells
Depositing lab: James Hurley. Depositing organization: University of California, Berkeley. Publication: Structural basis for ATG9A recruitment to the ULK1 complex in mitophagy initiation. Ren X, Nguyen TN, Lam WK, Buffalo CZ, Lazarou M, Yokom AL, Hurley JH. Sci Adv. 2023 Feb 15;9(7):eadg2997. doi: 10.1126/sciadv.adg2997. Epub 2023 Feb 15. PubMed 36791199.
Backbone
  Vector backbone: pCAG
  Vector type: Mammalian Expression
Growth in bacteria
  Bacterial resistance: Ampicillin, 100 μg/mL
  Growth temperature: 37°C
  Growth strain: DH5alpha
  Copy number: High Copy
Gene/Insert
  Gene/Insert name: ATG9 and ATG101 (alt name: GST-TEV site-codon-optimized ATG9 (828-839)-5 aa linker-codon-optimized ATG101 (1-198)-stop)
  Species: H. sapiens (human)
  Mutation: codon-optimized ATG9 (828-839) and codon-optimized ATG101 (1-198)
  Entrez Gene: ATG9A (a.k.a. APG9L1, MGD3208, mATG9); ATG101 (a.k.a. C12orf44)
  Promoter: CMV
  Tag / fusion protein: GST tag (N terminal on insert)
  Cloning method: Restriction Enzyme; 5′ cloning site KpnI (unknown if destroyed); 3′ cloning site XhoI (unknown if destroyed)
  Sequencing primers: 5′ ctggcaagccacgtttggt; 3′ gagccagggcattggccacac
Terms and licenses: Academic/Nonprofit Terms; Industry Terms: Not Available to Industry
How to cite: pCAG-GST-ATG9 (828-839)-ATG101 (1-198) was a gift from James Hurley (Addgene plasmid # 188073 ; http://n2t.net/addgene:188073 ; RRID:Addgene_188073)
