[The description below was written by a language model from this plasmid's Addgene catalogue record and pLannotate feature annotations shown in this document.]
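Description:
pCAG-GST-ATG9 (828-839)-ATG101 (1-198) is a 6.2 kb mammalian expression plasmid built on the pCAG backbone. It is propagated in E. coli from a high-copy ColE1/pUC-type origin and selected with ampicillin through the β-lactamase gene and its native promoter. The catalogue lists the promoter as CMV. The feature table shows a CMV immediate-early enhancer followed by a chimeric chicken β-actin/rabbit β-globin intron, an arrangement typical of the composite CAG promoter implied by the backbone name, although the β-actin core promoter itself is not annotated. Transcripts terminate at a rabbit β-globin polyadenylation signal, and the short "HBB" fragments flanking the insert are most likely remnants of the β-globin sequences in this cassette rather than coding parts. The backbone also carries an SV40 origin, which permits episomal replication in cells expressing large T antigen, along with an SV40 poly(A) signal and vestigial lac promoter/operator sequences.

The open reading frame encodes a single fusion protein: N-terminal Schistosoma japonicum GST, a TEV protease cleavage site, a codon-optimized segment of the human ATG9A C-terminal tail (residues 828-839), a five-residue linker, and codon-optimized human ATG101 (residues 1-198), ending in a stop codon. The short ATG9 peptide is not annotated separately but would fall in the gap between the TEV site and ATG101. The insert was cloned between KpnI and XhoI sites.

According to the record, the construct is used to produce a fusion complex of ATG101/ATG13-HORMA with the ATG9 C-terminal tail in mammalian cells. ATG13 is not encoded here and would presumably be supplied from another plasmid. GST allows glutathione affinity capture, and TEV cleavage removes the tag. Tethering the peptide to ATG101 suits structural study of ATG9A recruitment to the ULK1 complex.
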