Features (pLannotate 1.2.2; 19 found; start..end, strand, type, name):
      4..383     +  enhancer       CMV enhancer: human cytomegalovirus immediate early enhancer
    661..1677    +  intron         chimeric intron: chimera between introns from chicken β-actin and rabbit β-globin
   1675..1731    +  CDS            HBB (fragment): HBB_LEPEU - Experimental evidence at protein level: Swiss-Prot protein existence level 1. Involved in oxygen transport from the lung to the various peripheral tissues. From Lepus europaeus (European hare).
   1763..2414    +  CDS            GST (fragment): glutathione S-transferase from Schistosoma japonicum
   2441..2460    +  CDS            TEV site (fragment): tobacco etch virus (TEV) protease recognition and cleavage site
   2519..3112    +  CDS            ATG101 (fragment): ATGA1_HUMAN - Also known as C12orf44. Experimental evidence at protein level: Swiss-Prot protein existence level 1. Autophagy factor required for autophagosome formation. Stabilizes ATG13, protecting it from proteasomal degradation. From Homo sapiens (Human).
   3122..3199    +  CDS            HBB (fragment): HBB_PONPY - Experimental evidence at transcript level: Swiss-Prot protein existence level 2. Involved in oxygen transport from the lung to the various peripheral tissues. From Pongo pygmaeus (Bornean orangutan).
   3270..3325    +  polyA_signal   β-globin poly(A) signal: rabbit β-globin polyadenylation signal (Gil and Proudfoot, 1987)
   3710..3726    -  protein_bind   lac operator: The lac repressor binds to the lac operator to inhibit transcription in E. coli. This inhibition can be relieved by adding lactose or isopropyl-β-D-thiogalactopyranoside (IPTG). lac repressor encoded by lacI
   3734..3764    -  promoter       lac promoter: promoter for the E. coli lac operon
   3779..3800    -  protein_bind   CAP binding site: CAP binding activates transcription in the presence of cAMP. E. coli catabolite activator protein
   3813..3852    -  CDS            lacI (fragment): lac repressor; lacI; The lac repressor binds to the lac operator to inhibit transcription in E. coli. This inhibition can be relieved by adding lactose or isopropyl-β-D-thiogalactopyranoside (IPTG).
   3859..3881    +  promoter       SV40 promoter (fragment): SV40 enhancer and early promoter
   3905..4040    +  rep_origin     SV40 ori: SV40 origin of replication
   4060..4194    +  polyA_signal   SV40 poly(A) signal: SV40 polyadenylation signal
   4196..4250    -  CDS            lacI (fragment): lac repressor; lacI; The lac repressor binds to the lac operator to inhibit transcription in E. coli. This inhibition can be relieved by adding lactose or isopropyl-β-D-thiogalactopyranoside (IPTG).
   4433..5021    -  rep_origin     ori: high-copy-number ColE1/pMB1/pBR322/pUC origin of replication
   5192..6052    -  CDS            AmpR: β-lactamase; bla; confers resistance to ampicillin, carbenicillin, and related antibiotics
   6053..6157    -  promoter       AmpR promoter: bla
>Addgene plasmid #188073 | pCAG-GST-ATG9 (828-839)-ATG101 (1-198) | addgene full sequence | sequence record 369634 | Addgene NGS Result
GTCGACATTGATTATTGACTAGTTATTAATAGTAATCAATTACGGGGTCATTAGTTCATAGCCCATATAT
GGAGTTCCGCGTTACATAACTTACGGTAAATGGCCCGCCTGGCTGACCGCCCAACGACCCCCGCCCATTG
ACGTCAATAATGACGTATGTTCCCATAGTAACGCCAATAGGGACTTTCCATTGACGTCAATGGGTGGAGT
ATTTACGGTAAACTGCCCACTTGGCAGTACATCAAGTGTATCATATGCCAAGTACGCCCCCTATTGACGT
CAATGACGGTAAATGGCCCGCCTGGCATTATGCCCAGTACATGACCTTATGGGACTTTCCTACTTGGCAG
TACATCTACGTATTAGTCATCGCTATTACCATGGTCGAGGTGAGCCCCACGTTCTGCTTCACTCTCCCCA
TCTCCCCCCCCTCCCCACCCCCAATTTTGTATTTATTTATTTTTTAATTATTTTGTGCAGCGATGGGGGC
GGGGGGGGGGGGGGGGCGCGCCRGGSGGGGSGGGGSGGGGSGRGGGGSGGGGSGGGGSGRGGCGGRGAGG
KGCGGCGGCAGCCAATCAGAGCGGCGCGCTCCGAAAGTTTCCTTTTATGGCGAGGCGGCGGCGGCGGCGG
CCCTATAAAAAGCGAAGCGCGCGGCGGGCGGGAGTCGCTGCGCGCTGCCTTCGCCCCGTGCCCCGCTCCG
CCGCCGCCTCGCGCCGCCCGCCCCGGCTCTGACTGACCGCGTTACTCCCACAGGTGAGCGGGCGGGACGG
CCCTTCTCCTCCGGGCTGTAATTAGCGCTTGGTTTAATGACGGCTTGTTTCTTTTCTGTGGCTGCGTGAA
AGCCTTGAGGGGCTCCGGGAGGGCCCTTTGTGCGGGGGGAGCGGCTCGGGGGGTGCGTGCGTGTGTGTGT
GCGTGGGGAGCGCCGCGTGCGGCTCCGCGCTGCCCGGCGGCTGTGAGCGCTGCGGGCGCGGCGCGGGGCT
TTGTGCGCTCCGCAGTGTGCGCGAGGGGAGCGCGGCCGGGGGCGGTGCCCCGCGGTGCGGGGGGGGCTGC
GAGGGGAACAAAGGCTGCGTGCGGGGTGTGTGCGTGGGGGGGTGAGCAGGGGGTGTGGGCGCGTCGGTCG
GGCTGCAACCCCCCCTGCACCCCCCTCCCCGAGTTGCTGAGCACGGCCCGGCTTCGGGTGCGGGGCTCCG
TACGGGGCGTGGCGCGGGGCTCGCCGTGCCGGGCGGGGGGTGGCGGCAGGTGGGGGTGCCGGGCGGGGCG
GGGCCGCCTCGGGCCGGGGRGGGCTCGGGGGAGGGGCGCGGCGGCCCCCGGAGCGCCGGCGGCTGTCGAG
GCGCGGCGAGCCGCAGCCATTGCCTTTTATGGTAATCGTGCGAGAGGGCGCAGGGACTTCCTTTGTCCCA
AATCTGTGCGGAGCCGAAATCTGGGAGGCGCCGCCGCACCCCCTCTAGCGGGCGCGGGGCGAAGCGGTGC
GGCGCCGGCAGGAAGGAAATGGGCGGGGAGGGCCTTCGTGCGTCGCCGCGCCGCCGTCCCCTTCTCCCTC
TCCAGCCTCGGGGCTGTCCGCGGGGGGACGGCTGCCTTCGGGGGGGACGGGGCAGGGCGGGGTTCGGCTT
CTGGCGTGTGACCGGCGGCTCTAGAGCCTCTGCTAACCATGTTCATGCCTTCTTCTTTTTCCTACAGCTC
CTGGGCAACGTGCTGGTTATTGTGCTGTCTCATCATTTTGGCAAAGAATTCCTCGATCGACGGTATCGAT
GCCACCATGGCATCCCCTATACTAGGTTATTGGAAAATTAAGGGCCTTGTGCAACCCACTCGACTTCTTT
TGGAATATCTTGAAGAAAAATATGAAGAGCATTTGTATGAGCGCGATGAAGGTGATAAATGGCGAAACAA
AAAGTTTGAATTGGGTTTGGAGTTTCCCAATCTTCCTTATTATATTGATGGTGATGTTAAATTAACACAG
TCTATGGCCATCATACGTTATATAGCTGACAAGCACAACATGTTGGGTGGTTGTCCAAAAGAGCGTGCAG
AGATTTCAATGCTTGAAGGAGCGGTTTTGGATATTAGATACGGTGTTTCGAGAATTGCATATAGTAAAGA
CTTTGAAACTCTCAAAGTTGATTTTCTTAGCAAGCTACCTGAAATGCTGAAAATGTTCGAAGATCGTTTA
TGTCATAAAACATATTTAAATGGTGATCATGTAACCCATCCTGACTTCATGTTGTATGACGCTCTTGATG
TTGTTTTATACATGGACCCAATGTGCCTGGATGCGTTCCCAAAATTAGTTTGTTTTAAAAAACGTATTGA
AGCTATCCCACAAATTGATAAGTACTTGAAATCCAGCAAGTATATAGCATGGCCTTTGCAGGGCTGGCAA
GCCACGTTTGGTGGTGGCGACCATCCTCCAAAATCGGATGATTACGATATCCCAACGACCGAAAACCTGT
ATTTTCAGGGTGGTACCAGCGAAGATGAGTTGCCGCCACAAGTCCATAAAGTGGGTAGCGACGAAGCGAT
GAATTGCCGGTCAGAGGTCCTGGAAGTGAGCGTGGAAGGTAGACAGGTGGAAGAGGCTATGCTGGCCGTG
CTGCATACAGTGCTGCTGCACAGATCAACTGGCAAGTTCCATTACAAGAAAGAAGGAACATATTCCATCG
GAACCGTGGGTACTCAGGACGTCGATTGCGACTTCATTGATTTTACTTACGTGCGCGTCAGCTCCGAGGA
ACTGGACAGAGCACTCCGTAAGGTGGTCGGAGAATTCAAAGATGCCCTGAGGAACAGTGGCGGAGACGGT
CTGGGCCAGATGAGCCTCGAGTTCTATCAGAAGAAAAAGTCTAGATGGCCATTTTCAGATGAATGTATCC
CCTGGGAAGTGTGGACCGTGAAGGTCCACGTGGTCGCCCTGGCTACTGAGCAGGAACGGCAGATCTGCCG
CGAGAAAGTGGGCGAAAAGCTCTGTGAGAAGATCATCAACATCGTGGAAGTCATGAACCGTCATGAGTAC
CTGCCCAAGATGCCTACACAGAGCGAGGTGGATAATGTCTTCGACACCGGTCTGCGGGATGTGCAGCCCT
ACCTCTATAAGATCTCCTTTCAGATTACAGACTGACTCGAGGAATTCACTCCTCAGGTGCAGGCTGCCTA
TCAGAAGGTGGTGGCTGGTGTGGCCAATGCCCTGGCTCACAAATACCACTGAGATCTTTTTCCCTCTGCC
AAAAATTATGGGGACATCATGAAGCCCCTTGAGCATCTGACTTCTGGCTAATAAAGGAAATTTATTTTCA
TTGCAATAGTGTGTTGGAATTTTTTGTGTCTCTCACTCGGAAGGACATATGGGAGGGCAAATCATTTAAA
ACATCAGAATGAGTATTTGGTTTAGAGTTTGGCAACATATGCCCATATGCTGGCTGCCATGAACAAAGGT
TGGCTATAAAGAGGTCATCAGTATATGAAACAGCCCCCTGCTGTCCATTCCTTATTCCATAGAAAAGCCT
TGACTTGAGGTTAGATTTTTTTTATATTTTGTTTTGTGTTATTTTTTTCTTTAACATCCCTAAAATTTTC
CTTACATGTTTTACTAGCCAGATTTTTCCTCCTCTCCTGACTACTCCCAGTCATAGCTGTCCCTCTTCTC
TTATGGAGATCCCTCGACCTGCAGCCCAAGCTTGGCGTAATCATGGTCATAGCTGTTTCCTGTGTGAAAT
TGTTATCCGCTCACAATTCCACACAACATACGAGCCGGAAGCATAAAGTGTAAAGCCTGGGGTGCCTAAT
GAGTGAGCTAACTCACATTAATTGCGTTGCGCTCACTGCCCGCTTTCCAGTCGGGAAACCTGTCGTGCCA
GCGGATCCGCATCTCAATTAGTCAGCAACCATAGTCCCGCCCCTAACTCCGCCCATCCCGCCCCTAACTC
CGCCCAGTTCCGCCCATTCTCCGCCCCATGGCTGACTAATTTTTTTTATTTATGCAGAGGCCGAGGCCGC
CTCGGCCTCTGAGCTATTCCAGAAGTAGTGAGGAGGCTTTTTTGGAGGCCTAGGCTTTTGCAAAAAGCTA
ACTTGTTTATTGCAGCTTATAATGGTTACAAATAAAGCAATAGCATCACAAATTTCACAAATAAAGCATT
TTTTTCACTGCATTCTAGTTGTGGTTTGTCCAAACTCATCAATGTATCTTATCATGTCTGGATCCGCTGC
ATTAATGAATCGGCCAACGCGCGGGGAGAGGCGGTTTGCGTATTGGGCGCTCTTCCGCTTCCTCGCTCAC
TGACTCGCTGCGCTCGGTCGTTCGGCTGCGGCGAGCGGTATCAGCTCACTCAAAGGCGGTAATACGGTTA
TCCACAGAATCAGGGGATAACGCAGGAAAGAACATGTGAGCAAAAGGCCAGCAAAAGGCCAGGAACCGTA
AAAAGGCCGCGTTGCTGGCGTTTTTCCATAGGCTCCGCCCCCCTGACGAGCATCACAAAAATCGACGCTC
AAGTCAGAGGTGGCGAAACCCGACAGGACTATAAAGATACCAGGCGTTTCCCCCTGGAAGCTCCCTCGTG
CGCTCTCCTGTTCCGACCCTGCCGCTTACCGGATACCTGTCCGCCTTTCTCCCTTCGGGAAGCGTGGCGC
TTTCTCATAGCTCACGCTGTAGGTATCTCAGTTCGGTGTAGGTCGTTCGCTCCAAGCTGGGCTGTGTGCA
CGAACCCCCCGTTCAGCCCGACCGCTGCGCCTTATCCGGTAACTATCGTCTTGAGTCCAACCCGGTAAGA
CACGACTTATCGCCACTGGCAGCAGCCACTGGTAACAGGATTAGCAGAGCGAGGTATGTAGGCGGTGCTA
CAGAGTTCTTGAAGTGGTGGCCTAACTACGGCTACACTAGAAGAACAGTATTTGGTATCTGCGCTCTGCT
GAAGCCAGTTACCTTCGGAAAAAGAGTTGGTAGCTCTTGATCCGGCAAACAAACCACCGCTGGTAGCGGT
GGTTTTTTTGTTTGCAAGCAGCAGATTACGCGCAGAAAAAAAGGATCTCAAGAAGATCCTTTGATCTTTT
CTACGGGGTCTGACGCTCAGTGGAACGAAAACTCACGTTAAGGGATTTTGGTCATGAGATTATCAAAAAG
GATCTTCACCTAGATCCTTTTAAATTAAAAATGAAGTTTTAAATCAATCTAAAGTATATATGAGTAAACT
TGGTCTGACAGTTACCAATGCTTAATCAGTGAGGCACCTATCTCAGCGATCTGTCTATTTCGTTCATCCA
TAGTTGCCTGACTCCCCGTCGTGTAGATAACTACGATACGGGAGGGCTTACCATCTGGCCCCAGTGCTGC
AATGATACCGCGAGACCCACGCTCACCGGCTCCAGATTTATCAGCAATAAACCAGCCAGCCGGAAGGGCC
GAGCGCAGAAGTGGTCCTGCAACTTTATCCGCCTCCATCCAGTCTATTAATTGTTGCCGGGAAGCTAGAG
TAAGTAGTTCGCCAGTTAATAGTTTGCGCAACGTTGTTGCCATTGCTACAGGCATCGTGGTGTCACGCTC
GTCGTTTGGTATGGCTTCATTCAGCTCCGGTTCCCAACGATCAAGGCGAGTTACATGATCCCCCATGTTG
TGCAAAAAAGCGGTTAGCTCCTTCGGTCCTCCGATCGTTGTCAGAAGTAAGTTGGCCGCAGTGTTATCAC
TCATGGTTATGGCAGCACTGCATAATTCTCTTACTGTCATGCCATCCGTAAGATGCTTTTCTGTGACTGG
TGAGTACTCAACCAAGTCATTCTGAGAATAGTGTATGCGGCGACCGAGTTGCTCTTGCCCGGCGTCAATA
CGGGATAATACCGCGCCACATAGCAGAACTTTAAAAGTGCTCATCATTGGAAAACGTTCTTCGGGGCGAA
AACTCTCAAGGATCTTACCGCTGTTGAGATCCAGTTCGATGTAACCCACTCGTGCACCCAACTGATCTTC
AGCATCTTTTACTTTCACCAGCGTTTCTGGGTGAGCAAAAACAGGAAGGCAAAATGCCGCAAAAAAGGGA
ATAAGGGCGACACGGAAATGTTGAATACTCATACTCTTCCTTTTTCAATATTATTGAAGCATTTATCAGG
GTTATTGTCTCATGAGCGGATACATATTTGAATGTATTTAGAAAAATAAACAAATAGGGGTTCCGCGCAC
ATTTCCCCGAAAAGTGCCACCTGG
