>Addgene plasmid #188073 | pCAG-GST-ATG9 (828-839)-ATG101 (1-198) | depositor partial sequence | sequence record 364935 | ATG9 (828-839)-ATG101 (1-198) (kpnI/xhoI)
AGCGAAGATGAGTTGCCGCCACAAGTCCATAAAGTGGGTAGCGACGAAGCGATGAATTGCCGGTCAGAGG
TCCTGGAAGTGAGCGTGGAAGGTAGACAGGTGGAAGAGGCTATGCTGGCCGTGCTGCATACAGTGCTGCT
GCACAGATCAACTGGCAAGTTCCATTACAAGAAAGAAGGAACATATTCCATCGGAACCGTGGGTACTCAG
GACGTCGATTGCGACTTCATTGATTTTACTTACGTGCGCGTCAGCTCCGAGGAACTGGACAGAGCACTCC
GTAAGGTGGTCGGAGAATTCAAAGATGCCCTGAGGAACAGTGGCGGAGACGGTCTGGGCCAGATGAGCCT
CGAGTTCTATCAGAAGAAAAAGTCTAGATGGCCATTTTCAGATGAATGTATCCCCTGGGAAGTGTGGACC
GTGAAGGTCCACGTGGTCGCCCTGGCTACTGAGCAGGAACGGCAGATCTGCCGCGAGAAAGTGGGCGAAA
AGCTCTGTGAGAAGATCATCAACATCGTGGAAGTCATGAACCGTCATGAGTACCTGCCCAAGATGCCTAC
ACAGAGCGAGGTGGATAATGTCTTCGACACCGGTCTGCGGGATGTGCAGCCCTACCTCTATAAGATCTCC
TTTCAGATTACAGACTGA
